>Addgene plasmid #183088 | pYTK001_E2Aq(1st) | addgene full sequence | sequence record 367245 | Addgene NGS Result
GTGTAGCCGTAGTTAGGCCACCACTTCAAGAACTCTGTAGCACCGCCTACATACCTCGCTCTGCTAATCC
TGTTACCAGTGGCTGCTGCCAGTGGCGATAAGTCGTGTCTTACCGGGTTGGACTCAAGACGATAGTTACC
GGATAAGGCGCAGCGGTCGGGCTGAACGGGGGGTTCGTGCACACAGCCCAGCTTGGAGCGAACGACCTAC
ACCGAACTGAGATACCTACAGCGTGAGCTATGAGAAAGCGCCACGCTTCCCGAAGGGAGAAAGGCGGACA
GGTATCCGGTAAGCGGCAGGGTCGGAACAGGAGAGCGCACGAGGGAGCTTCCAGGGGGAAACGCCTGGTA
TCTTTATAGTCCTGTCGGGTTTCGCCACCTCTGACTTGAGCGTCGATTTTTGTGATGCTCGTCAGGGGGG
CGGAGCCTATGGAAAAACGCCAGCAACGCGGCCTTTTTACGGTTCCTGGCCTTTTGCTGGCCTTTTGCTC
ACATGTTCTTTCCTGCGTTATCCCCTGATTCTGTGGATAACCGTAGTCGGGGTCTCGGAGCGGTGGAGCT
ACCAACTTCTCACTACTAAAACTGGCGGGTGACGTCGAATTGAATCCCGGCCCTAGGAGACCGACCAGAC
CAATAAAAAACGCCCGGCGGCAACCGAGCGTTCTGAACAAATCCAGATGGAGTTCTGAGGTCATTACTGG
ATCTATCAACAGGAGTCCAAGCGAGCTCGATATCAAATTACGCCCCGCCCTGCCACTCATCGCAGTACTG
TTGTAATTCATTAAGCATTCTGCCGACATGGAAGCCATCACAAACGGCATGATGAACCTGAATCGCCAGC
GGCATCAGCACCTTGTCGCCTTGCGTATAATATTTGCCCATGGTGAAAACGGGGGCGAAGAAGTTGTCCA
TATTGGCCACGTTTAAATCAAAACTGGTGAAACTCACCCAGGGATTGGCTGAAACGAAAAACATATTCTC
AATAAACCCTTTAGGGAAATAGGCCAGGTTTTCACCGTAACACGCCACATCTTGCGAATATATGTGTAGA
AACTGCCGGAAATCGTCGTGGTATTCACTCCAGAGCGATGAAAACGTTTCAGTTTGCTCATGGAAAACGG
TGTAACAAGGGTGAACACTATCCCATATCACCAGCTCACCGTCTTTCATTGCCATACGAAATTCCGGATG
AGCATTCATCAGGCGGGCAAGAATGTGAATAAAGGCCGGATAAAACTTGTGCTTATTTTTCTTTACGGTC
TTTAAAAAGGCCGTAATATCCAGCTGAACGGTCTGGTTATAGGTACATTGAGCAACTGACTGAAATGCCT
CAAAATGTTCTTTACGATGCCATTGGGATATATCAACGGTGGTATATCCAGTGATTTTTTTCTCCATTTT
AGCTTCCTTAGCTCCTGAAAATCTCGATAACTCAAAAAATACGCCCGGTAGTGATCTTATTTCATTATGG
TGAAAGTTGGAACCTCTTACGTGCCCGATCAATCATGACCAAAATCCCTTAACGTGAGTTTTCGTTCCAC
TGAGCGTCAGACCCCGTAGAAAAGATCAAAGGATCTTCTTGAGATCCTTTTTTTCTGCGCGTAATCTGCT
GCTTGCAAACAAAAAAACCACCGCTACCAGCGGTGGTTTGTTTGCCGGATCAAGAGCTACCAACTCTTTT
TCCGAAGGTAACTGGCTTCAGCAGAGCGCAGATACCAAATACTGTTCTTCTA
Features (pLannotate 1.2.2; 4 found; start..end, strand, type, name):
    633..667     -  terminator     lambda t0 terminator: minimal transcription terminator from phage lambda (Scholtissek and Grosse, 1987)
    741..1397    -  CDS            cat: CAT_ECOLX - Experimental evidence at protein level: Swiss-Prot protein existence level 1. This enzyme is an effector of chloramphenicol resistance in bacteria. From Escherichia coli. This protein is used as a marker in many commonly used cloning vectors, such as pACYC184.
   1398..1495    -  promoter       cat promoter: promoter of the E. coli cat gene encoding chloramphenicol acetyltransferase
   1579..435     +  rep_origin     ori (across the origin): high-copy-number ColE1/pMB1/pBR322/pUC origin of replication
