[The description below was written by a language model from this plasmid's Addgene catalogue record and pLannotate feature annotations shown in this document.]
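Description:
pYTK001_E2Aq(1st) is a small (about 1.7 kb) part-storage plasmid from the yeast MoClo (Golden Gate modular cloning) system, built on the pYTK001 entry vector. It holds a 66 bp synthetic insert encoding the E2A 2A peptide, which the record attributes to equine rhinitis B virus (ERBV-1). The plasmid is catalogued as a bacterial/synthetic biology vector and serves only to maintain and supply the part in E. coli. It carries no yeast origin, yeast marker or promoter driving the insert in the annotated features.

The feature table shows a minimal backbone. A high-copy ColE1/pUC-type origin of replication spans the sequence numbering origin. A chloramphenicol acetyltransferase (cat) gene, driven by its native cat promoter and followed by the phage lambda t0 terminator, provides chloramphenicol selection. The 2A insert itself was not picked up by the automated annotation, presumably because of its short length, so its position and flanking assembly sites are not documented in the table. The cloning method is also unrecorded.

2A peptides cause ribosomal "skipping" during translation, so a single open reading frame yields separate polypeptides. This allows several proteins to be expressed from one transcript in a polycistronic-like arrangement. According to the stated purpose, this version of E2A is formatted to serve as the first of the 2A linkers in a quad-cistronic (four-gene) assembly. The "q(1st)" in the name reflects that position. It is meant to be combined with coding-sequence parts and other position-specific 2A parts when building multi-gene expression cassettes for yeast.
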