Addgene plasmid #183088: pYTK001_E2Aq(1st)
Purpose: 2A peptide E2A cloned in yeast MoClo entry vector (pYTK001) for use as the first 2A peptide in quad-cistronic construct assembly
Depositing lab: Zhen Wang. Depositing organization: University at Buffalo (SUNY Buffalo). Publication: A Well-Characterized Polycistronic-Like Gene Expression System in Yeast. Mukherjee M, Wang ZQ. Biotechnol Bioeng. 2022 Sep 27. doi: 10.1002/bit.28247. PubMed 36168285.
Backbone
  Vector backbone: pYTK001
  Backbone manufacturer: John Dueber
  Backbone size w/o insert (bp): 1666
  Total vector size (bp): 1732
  Vector type: Bacterial Expression, Synthetic Biology
Growth in bacteria
  Bacterial resistance: Chloramphenicol, 25 μg/mL
  Growth temperature: 37°C
  Growth strain: DH5alpha
  Copy number: Unknown
Gene/Insert
  Gene/Insert name: E2A (alt name: ERBV-1)
  Species: Synthetic; Equine rhinitis B virus
  Insert size (bp): 66
  Cloning method: Unknown
  Sequencing primers: 5′ CCTTTTTACGGTTCCTGGCC; 3′ CTTGGACTCCTGTTGATAGATCC
Terms and licenses: Academic/Nonprofit Terms; Industry Terms: Not Available to Industry
How to cite: pYTK001_E2Aq(1st) was a gift from Zhen Wang (Addgene plasmid # 183088 ; http://n2t.net/addgene:183088 ; RRID:Addgene_183088)
